>Addgene plasmid #99552 | p416TEF-NQYFP | addgene full sequence | sequence record 189765 | Addgene NGS Result
TAATGTGAGTTAGCTCACTCATTAGGCACCCCAGGCTTTACACTTTATGCTTCCGGCTCGTATGTTGTGT
GGAATTGTGAGCGGATAACAATTTCACACAGGAAACAGCTATGACCATGATTACGCCAAGCGCGCAATTA
ACCCTCACTAAAGGGAACAAAAGCTGGAGCTCATAGCTTCAAAATGTTTCTACTCCTTTTTTACTCTTCC
AGATTTTCTCGGACTCCGCGCATCGCCGTACCACTTCAAAACACCCAAGCACAGCATACTAAATTTCCCC
TCTTTCTTCCTCTAGGGTGTCGTTAATTACCCGTACTAAAGGTTTGGAAAAGAAAAAAGAGACCGCCTCG
TTTCTTTTTCTTCGTCGAAAAAGGCAATAAAAATTTTTATCACGTTTCTTTTTCTTGAAAATTTTTTTTT
TGATTTTTTTCTCTTTCGATGACCTCCCATTGATATTTAAGTTAATAAACGGTCTTCAATTTCTCAAGTT
TCAGTTTCATTTTTCTTGTTCTATTACAACTTTTTTTACTTCTTGCTCATTAGAAAGAAAGCATAGCAAT
CTAATCTAAGTTTTCTAGAACTAGTATGGATTTCTTTAATTTGAATAATAATAATAATAATAATAATACT
ACTACTACTACTACTACTACCAATAACAATAATACTAATAATAATAATACTAATAATAATAATAATCCTG
CTAATAATACCAATAACAACAATAGCACAGGCCATAGTAGTAATACTAATAACAATACTAATAACAACAA
TACGAATACCGGAGCCAGTGGTGTAGACGATTTTCAGAATTTTTTCGACCCAAAACCTTTTGACCAGAAT
TTGGATTCCAACAATAACAACAGTAATAGTAATAACAATGATAACAATAACAGTAACACGGTAGCCTCCA
GCACGAACTTTACTTCTCCAACAGCAGTCGTTAATAATGCCGCTCCTGCTAATGTTACCGGTGGAAAAGC
TGCTAATTTCATTCAGAACCAGTCTCCCCAATTCAATTCTCCATATGACTCAAACAATTCCAACACAAAT
TTAAACAGCCTGTCTCCTCAGGCTATTTTAGCCAAGAATTCAATCATTGATTCTTCCAATTTACCTCTTC
AAGCTCAACAACAGCTATATGGCGGTAACAATAATAATAATAGCACCGGAATTGCGAACGATAATGTAAT
AACACCCCATTTTATCACCAATGTTCAATCCATCAGTCAAAATTCCTCATCTTCTACTCCGAACACAAAC
TCTAACTCTACTCCGAATGCAAATCAACAATTTTTGCCATTCAATAACAGTGCTTCCAATAATGGTAATT
TGACGTCTAACCAGCTTATTTCTAATTACGCTGCTTCAAATTCAATGGACAGATCATCCTCTGCAAGCAA
TGAATTTGTTCCGAACACAAGTGACAACAACAACAACAGTAATAACCATAATATGCGTAATAACAGCAAT
AATAAAACGAGCAATAACAATAATGTCACTGCCGTGCCTGCTGCAACTCCCGCTAATACCAATAATTCAA
CTTCAAACGCAAATACAGTGTTCTCTGAAAGAGCTGCAATGTTTGCCGCTTTGCAGCAAAAGCAGCAGCA
ACGTTTTCAGGCTCTACAGCAGCAGCAGCAGCAGCAACAAAATCAACAACAGCAAAATCAACAACCACAA
CAGCAACAACAGCAACAACAGAATCCCAAATTTTTGCAGAGTCAACGGCAGCAACAACAAAGATCTATTT
TACAAAGTCTGAACCCGGCATTACAAGAGAAAATATCTACTGAATTGAATAACAAACAATATGAACTTTT
TATGAAATCTTTGATTGAAAACTGTAAAAAAAGAAATATGCCGTTACAATCAATACCAGAAATCGGCAAC
AGAAAAATAAATCTTTTTTATCTTTATATGTTGGTTCAAAAATTCGGTGGTGCAGATCAAGTAACAAGGA
CCCAACAGTGGTCTATGGTGGCCCAAAGGCTGCAAATTTCCGATTACCAACAATTAGAATCAATCTATTT
TAGAATTTTATTACCTTACGAAAGACACATGATTTCCCAAGAAGGTATAAAGGAAACTCAAGCGAAAAGA
ATATTCTTGCAACAGTTCTTACAAGAACTATTGAAGAAAGTTCAACAACAGCAGCAGGCCGCTGCATTGG
CCAATGCCAACAATAACATTAATACCCGGGATCCACCGGTCGCCACCATGGTGAGCAAGGGCGAGGAGCT
GTTCACCGGGGTGGTGCCCATCCTGGTCGAGCTGGACGGCGACGTAAACGGCCACAAGTTCAGCGTGTCC
GGCGAGGGCGAGGGCGATGCCACCTACGGCAAGCTGACCCTGAAGTTCATCTGCACCACCGGCAAGCTGC
CCGTGCCCTGGCCCACCCTCGTGACCACCTTCGGCTACGGCCTGCAGTGCTTCGCCCGCTACCCCGACCA
CATGAAGCAGCACGACTTCTTCAAGTCCGCCATGCCCGAAGGCTACGTCCAGGAGCGCACCATCTTCTTC
AAGGACGACGGCAACTACAAGACCCGCGCCGAGGTGAAGTTCGAGGGCGACACCCTGGTGAACCGCATCG
AGCTGAAGGGCATCGACTTCAAGGAGGACGGCAACATCCTGGGGCACAAGCTGGAGTACAACTACAACAG
CCACAACGTCTATATCATGGCCGACAAGCAGAAGAACGGCATCAAGGTGAACTTCAAGATCCGCCACAAC
ATCGAGGACGGCAGCGTGCAGCTCGCCGACCACTACCAGCAGAACACCCCCATCGGCGACGGCCCCGTGC
TGCTGCCCGACAACCACTACCTGAGCTACCAGTCCGCCCTGAGCAAAGACCCCAACGAGAAGCGCGATCA
CATGGTCCTGCTGGAGTTCGTGACCGCCGCCGGGATCACTCTCGGCATGGACGAGCTGTACAAGTAAAGC
GGCCTCGAGTCATGTAATTAGTTATGTCACGCTTACATTCACGCCCTCCCCCCACATCCGCTCTAACCGA
AAAGGAAGGAGTTAGACAACCTGAAGTCTAGGTCCCTATTTATTTTTTTATAGTTATGTTAGTATTAAGA
ACGTTATTTATATTTCAAATTTTTCTTTTTTTTCTGTACAGACGCGTGTACGCATGTAACATTATACTGA
AAACCTTGCTTGAGAAGGTTTTGGGACGCTCGAAGGCTTTAATTTGCGGCCGGTACCCAATTCGCCCTAT
AGTGAGTCGTATTACGCGCGCTCACTGGCCGTCGTTTTACAACGTCGTGACTGGGAAAACCCTGGCGTTA
CCCAACTTAATCGCCTTGCAGCACATCCCCCTTTCGCCAGCTGGCGTAATAGCGAAGAGGCCCGCACCGA
TCGCCCTTCCCAACAGTTGCGCAGCCTGAATGGCGAATGG
[124 nt withheld, positions 3401-3524]
C
[91 nt withheld, positions 3526-3616]
A
[49 nt withheld, positions 3618-3666]
CCTTTGACGTTGGAGTCCACGTTCTTT
[37 nt withheld, positions 3694-3730]
ACCCTATCTCGGTCTATTCTTTTGATTTATAAGGGATTTTGCCGATTTCGGCCTATTGGTTAAAAAATGA
GCTGATTTAACAAAAATTTAACGCGAATTTTAACAAAATATTAACGCTTACAATTTCCTGATGCGGTATT
TTCTCCTTACGCATCTGTGCGGTATTTCACACCGCATAGGGTAATAACTGATATAATTAAATTGAAGCTC
TAATTTGTGAGTTTAGTATACATGCATTTACTTATAATACAGTTTTTTAGTTTTGCTGGCCGCATCTTCT
CAAATATGCTTCCCAGCCTGCTTTTCTGTAACGTTCACCCTCTACCTTAGCATCCCTTCCCTTTGCAAAT
AGTCCTCTTCCAACAATAATAATGTCAGATCCTGTAGAGACCACATCATCCACGGTTCTATACTGTTGAC
CCAATGCGTCTCCCTTGTCATCTAAACCCACACCGGGTGTCATAATCAACCAATCGTAACCTTCATCTCT
TCCACCCATGTCTCTTTGAGCAATAAAGCCGATAACAAAATCTTTGTCGCTCTTCGCAATGTCAACAGTA
CCCTTAGTATATTCTCCAGTAGATAGGGAGCCCTTGCATGACAATTCTGCTAACATCAAAAGGCCTCTAG
GTTCCTTTGTTACTTCTTCTGCCGCCTGCTTCAAACCGCTAACAATACCTGGGCCCACCACACCGTGTGC
ATTCGTAATGTCTGCCCATTCTGCTATTCTGTATACACCCGCAGAGTACTGCAATTTGACTGTATTACCA
ATGTCAGCAAATTTTCTGTCTTCGAAGAGTAAAAAATTGTACTTGGCGGATAATGCCTTTAGCGGCTTAA
CTGTGCCCTCCATGGAAAAATCAGTCAAGATATCCACATGTGTTTTTAGTAAACAAATTTTGGGACCTAA
TGCTTCAACTAACTCCAGTAATTCCTTGGTGGTACGAACATCCAATGAAGCACACAAGTTTGTTTGCTTT
TCGTGCATGATATTAAATAGCTTGGCAGCAACAGGACTAGGATGAGTAGCAGCACGTTCCTTATATGTAG
CTTTCGACATGATTTATCTTCGTTTCCTGCAGGTTTTTGTTCTGTGCAGTTGGGTTAAGAATACTGGGCA
ATTTCATGTTTCTTCAACACTACATATGCGTATATATACCAATCTAAGTCTGTGCTCCTTCCTTCGTTCT
TCCTTCTGTTCGGAGATTACCGAATCAAAAAAATTTCAAGGAAACCGAAATCAAAAAAAAGAATAAAAAA
AAAATGATGAATTGAAAAGGTGGTATGGTGCACTCTCAGTACAATCTGCTCTGATGCCGCATAGTTAAGC
CAGCCCCGACACCCGCCAACACCCGCTGACGCGCCCTGACGGGCTTGTCTGCTCCCGGCATCCGCTTACA
GACAAGCTGTGACCGTCTCCGGGAGCTGCATGTGTCAGAGGTTTTCACCGTCATCACCGAAACGCGCGAG
ACGAAAGGGCCTCGTGATACGCCTATTTTTATAGGTTAATGTCATGATAATAATGGTTTCTTAGACGGAT
CGCTTGCCTGTAACTTACACGCGCCTCGTATCTTTTAATGATGGAATAATTTGGGAATTTACTCTGTGTT
TATTTATTTTTATGTTTTGTATTTGGATTTTAGAAAGTAAATAAAGAAGGTAGAAGAGTTACGGAATGAA
GAAAAAAAAATAAACAAAGGTTTAAAAAATTTCAACAAAAAGCGTACTTTACATATATATTTATTAGACA
AGAAAAGCAGATTAAATAGATATACATTCGATTAACGATAAGTAAAATGTAAAATCACAGGATTTTCGTG
TGTGGTCTTCTACACAGACAAGATGAAACAATTCGGCATTAATACCTGAGAGCAGGAAGAGCAAGATAAA
AGGTAGTATTTGTTGGCGATCCCCCTAGAGTCTTTTACATCTTCGGAAAACAAAAACTATTTTTTCTTTA
ATTTCTTTTTTTACTTTCTATTTTTAATTTATATATTTATATTAAAAAATTTAAATTATAATTATTTTTA
TAGCACGTGATGAAAAGGACCCAGGTGGCACTTTTCGGGGAAATGTGCGCGGAACCCCTATTTGTTTATT
TTTCTAAATACATTCAAATATGTATCCGCTCATGAGACAATAACCCTGATAAATGCTTCAATAATATTGA
AAAAGGAAGAGTATGAGTATTCAACATTTCCGTGTCGCCCTTATTCCCTTTTTTGCGGCATTTTGCCTTC
CTGTTTTTGCTCACCCAGAAACGCTGGTGAAAGTAAAAGATGCTGAAGATCAGTTGGGTGCACGAGTGGG
TTACATCGAACTGGATCTCAACAGCGGTAAGATCCTTGAGAGTTTTCGCCCCGAAGAACGTTTTCCAATG
ATGAGCACTTTTAAAGTTCTGCTATGTGGCGCGGTATTATCCCGTATTGACGCCGGGCAAGAGCAACTCG
GTCGCCGCATACACTATTCTCAGAATGACTTGGTTGAGTACTCACCAGTCACAGAAAAGCATCTTACGGA
TGGCATGACAGTAAGAGAATTATGCAGTGCTGCCATAACCATGAGTGATAACACTGCGGCCAACTTACTT
CTGACAACGATCGGAGGACCGAAGGAGCTAACCGCTTTTTTGCACAACATGGGGGATCATGTAACTCGCC
TTGATCGTTGGGAACCGGAGCTGAATGAAGCCATACCAAACGACGAGCGTGACACCACGATGCCTGTAGC
AATGGCAACAACGTTGCGCAAACTATTAACTGGCGAACTACTTACTCTAGCTTCCCGGCAACAATTAATA
GACTGGATGGAGGCGGATAAAGTTGCAGGACCACTTCTGCGCTCGGCCCTTCCGGCTGGCTGGTTTATTG
CTGATAAATCTGGAGCCGGTGAGCGTGGGTCTCGCGGTATCATTGCAGCACTGGGGCCAGATGGTAAGCC
CTCCCGTATCGTAGTTATCTACACGACGGGGAGTCAGGCAACTATGGATGAACGAAATAGACAGATCGCT
GAGATAGGTGCCTCACTGATTAAGCATTGGTAACTGTCAGACCAAGTTTACTCATATATACTTTAGATTG
ATTTAAAACTTCATTTTTAATTTAAAAGGATCTAGGTGAAGATCCTTTTTGATAATCTCATGACCAAAAT
CCCTTAACGTGAGTTTTCGTTCCACTGAGCGTCAGACCCCGTAGAAAAGATCAAAGGATCTTCTTGAGAT
CCTTTTTTTCTGCGCGTAATCTGCTGCTTGCAAACAAAAAAACCACCGCTACCAGCGGTGGTTTGTTTGC
CGGATCAAGAGCTACCAACTCTTTTTCCGAAGGTAACTGGCTTCAGCAGAGCGCAGATACCAAATACTGT
TCTTCTAGTGTAGCCGTAGTTAGGCCACCACTTCAAGAACTCTGTAGCACCGCCTACATACCTCGCTCTG
CTAATCCTGTTACCAGTGGCTGCTGCCAGTGGCGATAAGTCGTGTCTTACCGGGTTGGACTCAAGACGAT
AGTTACCGGATAAGGCGCAGCGGTCGGGCTGAACGGGGGGTTCGTGCACACAGCCCAGCTTGGAGCGAAC
GACCTACACCGAACTGAGATACCTACAGCGTGAGCTATGAGAAAGCGCCACGCTTCCCGAAGGGAGAAAG
GCGGACAGGTATCCGGTAAGCGGCAGGGTCGGAACAGGAGAGCGCACGAGGGAGCTTCCAGGGGGAAACG
CCTGGTATCTTTATAGTCCTGTCGGGTTTCGCCACCTCTGACTTGAGCGTCGATTTTTGTGATGCTCGTC
AGGGGGGCGGAGCCTATGGAAAAACGCCAGCAACGCGGCCTTTTTACGGTTCCTGGCCTTTTGCTGGCCT
TTTGCTCACATGTTCTTTCCTGCGTTATCCCCTGATTCTGTGGATAACCGTATTACCGCCTTTGAGTGAG
CTGATACCGCTCGCCGCAGCCGAACGACCGAGCGCAGCGAGTCAGTGAGCGAGGAAGCGGAAGAGCGCCC
AATACGCAAACCGCCTCTCCCCGCGCGTTGGCCGATTCATTAATGCAGCTGGCACGACAGGTTTCCCGAC
TGGAAAGCGGGCAGTGAGCGCAACGCAAT
Features (pLannotate 1.2.2; 21 found; start..end, strand, type, name):
      1..22      +  protein_bind   CAP binding site: CAP binding activates transcription in the presence of cAMP. E. coli catabolite activator protein
     37..67      +  promoter       lac promoter: promoter for the E. coli lac operon
     75..91      +  protein_bind   lac operator: The lac repressor binds to the lac operator to inhibit transcription in E. coli. This inhibition can be relieved by adding lactose or isopropyl-β-D-thiogalactopyranoside (IPTG). lac repressor encoded by lacI
    136..154     +  promoter       T3 promoter: promoter for bacteriophage T3 RNA polymerase
    172..570     +  promoter       TEF1 promoter: S. cerevisiae TEF1; promoter for EF-1α
    586..2148    +  CDS            SWI1 (fragment): SWI1_YEAST - Also known as ADR6, GAM3. Experimental evidence at protein level: Swiss-Prot protein existence level 1. Involved in transcriptional activation. Component of the SWI/SNF complex, an ATP-dependent chromatin remodeling complex, which is required for the positive and negative regulation of gene expression of a large number of genes. It changes chromatin structure by altering DNA-histone contacts within a nucleosome, leading eventually to a change in nucleosome position, thus facilitating or repressing binding of gene-specific transcription factors. From Saccharomyces cerevisiae (strai
   2218..2937    +  CDS            EYFP: enhanced YFP mammalian codon-optimized
   2950..3197    +  terminator     CYC1 terminator: S. cerevisiae CYC1; transcription terminator for CYC1
   3216..3234    -  promoter       T7 promoter: promoter for bacteriophage T7 RNA polymerase
   3242..3397    +  CDS            lacZα (fragment): LacZα fragment of β-galactosidase; lacZ fragment
   3401..3829    +  rep_origin     f1 ori (sequence partly withheld): f1 bacteriophage origin of replication; arrow indicates direction of (+) strand synthesis
   3857..3908    -  misc_feature   bom (fragment): basis of mobility region from pBR322
   3987..4790    -  CDS            URA3: orotidine-5'-phosphate decarboxylase, required for uracil biosynthesis; S. cerevisiae URA3; yeast auxotrophic marker, counterselectable with 5-fluoroorotic acid (5-FOA)
   4791..5006    -  promoter       URA3 promoter: S. cerevisiae URA3
   5014..5063    -  misc_feature   bom (fragment): basis of mobility region from pBR322
   5165..5200    -  CDS            rop (fragment): Rop protein, which maintains plasmids at low copy number; rop
   5268..5771    -  misc_feature   CEN/ARS: S. cerevisiae CEN6 centromere fused to an autonomously replicating sequence
   5808..5912    +  promoter       AmpR promoter: bla
   5913..6773    +  CDS            AmpR: β-lactamase; bla; confers resistance to ampicillin, carbenicillin, and related antibiotics
   6944..7532    +  rep_origin     ori: high-copy-number ColE1/pMB1/pBR322/pUC origin of replication
   7715..7807    +  CDS            lacI (fragment): lac repressor; lacI; The lac repressor binds to the lac operator to inhibit transcription in E. coli. This inhibition can be relieved by adding lactose or isopropyl-β-D-thiogalactopyranoside (IPTG).
