[The description below was written by a language model from this plasmid's Addgene catalogue record and pLannotate feature annotations shown in this document.]
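Description:
p416TEF-NQYFP is a yeast expression shuttle plasmid built on the p416TEF1 backbone. It is a centromeric vector carrying a CEN6/ARS element, which maintains it at low, stable copy number in Saccharomyces cerevisiae. It also carries the URA3 gene with its own promoter, allowing selection in ura3 strains and counterselection with 5-fluoroorotic acid. In E. coli it replicates from a high-copy ColE1/pUC-type origin and is selected through the β-lactamase (AmpR) gene. An f1 origin, lac promoter/operator and lacZα remnants, flanking T3 and T7 promoters, and small bom, rop and lacI fragments are leftovers of the pRS/pBluescript-derived scaffold and play no role in the yeast payload.

The expression cassette is driven by the constitutive S. cerevisiae TEF1 promoter and closed by the CYC1 terminator. Between them, cloned as a SpeI–XhoI fragment, lies the amino-terminal asparagine/glutamine-rich region of Swi1 (residues 1–536). Swi1 is a subunit of the SWI/SNF chromatin remodelling complex. This fragment is followed by EYFP, separated from the annotated SWI1 segment by a short stretch, to give a C-terminal fluorescent tag.

According to the record, the fusion serves two purposes. As a reporter, its fluorescence is used to monitor the conformational state of Swi1 in cells. When overproduced, it can induce the prion form of Swi1, [SWI+]. The associated study compared Swi1 subregions for differences in prion transmission and SWI/SNF function. The feature table comes from a full-length sequencing result of 7,819 nt and agrees with the catalogue description.
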