Addgene plasmid #99552: p416TEF-NQYFP
Purpose: Expresses Swi1 NQ-YFP to monitor Swi1 state or induce [SWI+].
Depositing lab: Liming Li. Depositing organization: Northwestern University. Publication: Distinct subregions of Swi1 manifest striking differences in prion transmission and SWI/SNF function. Du Z, Crow ET, Kang HS, Li L. Mol Cell Biol. 2010 Oct;30(19):4644-55. doi: 10.1128/MCB.00225-10. Epub 2010 Aug 2. PubMed 20679490.
Backbone
  Vector backbone: p416TEF1
  Backbone manufacturer: ATCC
  Vector type: Yeast Expression
  Selectable markers: URA3
Growth in bacteria
  Bacterial resistance: Ampicillin, 100 μg/mL
  Growth temperature: 37°C
  Growth strain: DH5alpha
  Copy number: High Copy
Gene/Insert
  Gene/Insert name: Swi1 NQ-rich region (AA1-536)
  Species: S. cerevisiae (budding yeast)
  Entrez Gene: SWI1 (a.k.a. YPL016W, ADR6, GAM3, LPA1)
  Promoter: TEF1
  Tag / fusion protein: YFP (C terminal on backbone)
  Cloning method: Restriction Enzyme; 5′ cloning site SpeI (not destroyed); 3′ cloning site XhoI (not destroyed)
  Sequencing primers: 5′ TEF1; 3′ CYCter
Terms and licenses: Academic/Nonprofit Terms; Industry Terms: Not Available to Industry
How to cite: p416TEF-NQYFP was a gift from Liming Li (Addgene plasmid # 99552 ; http://n2t.net/addgene:99552 ; RRID:Addgene_99552)
